Addgene plasmid #173233: pGL3-NLS-ccdb-DddA(G1333N)-UGI-Puro
Purpose: (Empty Backbone) One-step assembly of custom RVD arrays to construct DdCBE, TALE, etc.
Depositing lab: Bin Shen. Depositing organization: Nanjing Medical University. Publication: Precision modeling of mitochondrial diseases in zebrafish via DdCBE-mediated mtDNA base editing. Guo J, Zhang X, Chen X, Sun H, Dai Y, Wang J, Qian X, Tan L, Lou X, Shen B. Cell Discov. 2021 Sep 3;7(1):78. doi: 10.1038/s41421-021-00307-9. PubMed 34480028.
Backbone
  Vector backbone: pGL3
  Vector type: Unspecified
Growth in bacteria
  Bacterial resistance: Ampicillin, 100 μg/mL
  Growth temperature: 37°C
  Growth strain: ccdB Survival
  Copy number: High Copy
Gene/Insert
  Gene/Insert name: None
Terms and licenses: Academic/Nonprofit Terms; Industry Terms: Not Available to Industry
Depositor comments: NLS_N136aa_ccdb_C21aa_DddA_G1333N)_UGI
How to cite: pGL3-NLS-ccdb-DddA(G1333N)-UGI-Puro was a gift from Bin Shen (Addgene plasmid # 173233 ; http://n2t.net/addgene:173233 ; RRID:Addgene_173233)
