[The description below was written by a language model from this plasmid's Addgene catalogue record and pLannotate feature annotations shown in this document.]
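Description:
pGL3-NLS-ccdb-DddA(G1333N)-UGI-Puro is an empty destination backbone built on pGL3 for one-step assembly of custom TALE repeat-variable diresidue (RVD) arrays, intended mainly for making one arm of a DddA-derived cytosine base editor (DdCBE) and also usable for other TALE fusions. It is a high-copy plasmid carrying a ColE1/pUC-type origin and an ampicillin resistance gene. Because it contains an intact ccdB toxin gene, it must be propagated in a ccdB-tolerant strain.

The expression cassette is driven by the CMV enhancer and promoter, with a T7 promoter just downstream that could support in vitro transcription. According to the depositor's note, the reading frame runs NLS, a 136-residue TALE N-terminal segment, the ccdB stuffer, a 21-residue TALE C-terminal segment, the G1333 N-terminal split half of the DddA double-stranded DNA cytidine deaminase, and then a uracil glycosylase inhibitor (UGI), which blocks excision of the uracil produced by deamination. The feature table agrees with this layout, showing a 3xFLAG tag, a TALE-derived fragment (matched to AvrXa10), a partial ccdA plus full ccdB, a DddA fragment and UGI, ending in a bGH polyadenylation signal; the NLS itself is not annotated. Replacing the ccdB cassette with an assembled RVD array gives counterselection against unmodified vector in standard strains. The split deaminase half is expected to be active only when paired with a partner construct carrying the complementary half.

A separate hPGK promoter drives a puromycin resistance gene for selecting transfected mammalian cells. Short matches to HIV-1 LTR and nef, SV40 large T, TcR and the PDK intron appear to be residual fragments rather than functional elements. The associated work concerns DdCBE-mediated mitochondrial DNA editing in zebrafish, although this version carries a nuclear rather than mitochondrial targeting signal.
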