Features (pLannotate 1.2.2; 21 found; start..end, strand, type, name):
      8..387     +  enhancer       CMV enhancer: human cytomegalovirus immediate early enhancer
    388..591     +  promoter       CMV promoter: human cytomegalovirus (CMV) immediate early promoter
    587..620     +  LTR            5' LTR (truncated) (fragment): truncated 5' long terminal repeat (LTR) from HIV-1
    636..654     +  promoter       T7 promoter: promoter for bacteriophage T7 RNA polymerase
    701..766     +  CDS            3xFLAG: three tandem FLAG® epitope tags, followed by an enterokinase cleavage site
    773..1192    +  CDS            avrXa10 (fragment): AVX10_XANOO - Experimental evidence at protein level: Swiss-Prot protein existence level 1. Avirulence protein. Induces the hypersensitive response (HR)in rice plants carrying the resistance gene Xa10. Activity depends on the presence of the core repeat domains; replacement with repeat domains from other proteins (AvrBs3 of X.euvesicatoria (AC P14727) or AvrXa7 of this organism) does not elicit the HR. Probably acts as a transcription factor in its host plant (rice) to induce plant resistance or disease. From Xanthomonas oryzae pv. oryzae.
   1194..1271    +  intron         PDK intron (fragment): pdk; modified pyruvate orthophosphate dikinase intron from Flaveria trinervia 3.0
   1362..1520    +  CDS            ccdA (fragment): CCDA_ECO57 - Also known as H, letA. Experimental evidence at protein level: Swiss-Prot protein existence level 1. Antitoxin component of a type II toxin-antitoxin (TA) system which inhibits the post-segregational killing (PSK) of plasmid-free cells, also referred to as a plasmid addiction system. Binds to and blocks the activity of CcdB; will also remove bound CcdB protein from the CcdB-GyrA complex by forming a CcdA-CcdB complex, a process termed rejuvenation. Functions as a transcriptional corepressor for the ccdAB operon, repression also requires CcdB (By similarity). From Escherichia coli
   1525..1827    +  CDS            ccdB: CCDB_ECOLI - Also known as G, letB, letD. Experimental evidence at protein level: Swiss-Prot protein existence level 1. Toxic component of a type II toxin-antitoxin (TA) system, functioning in plasmid maintainence. Responsible for the post- segregational killing (PSK) of plasmid-free cells, also referred to as a plasmid addiction system. Half-life of over 2 hours. Cell killing by CcdB is accompanied by filamentation, defects in chromosome and plasmid segregation, defects in cell division, formation of anucleate cells, decreased DNA synthesis and plasmid loss. Interferes with the activity of DN
   1944..2084    +  CDS            dddA (fragment): DDDA_BURC1 - Experimental evidence at protein level: Swiss-Prot protein existence level 1. Toxic component of a toxin-immunity protein module, which functions as a cellular contact-dependent growth inhibition (CDI) system. CDI modules allow bacteria to communicate with and inhibit the growth of closely related neighboring bacteria in a contact-dependent fashion. Bacteria that have this module inhibit or kill bacteria without it, giving them a growth advantage. Probably specifically inhibited by cognate immunity protein DddI (Probable). The C-terminal 163 residue fragment has double-stranded DN
   2097..2345    +  CDS            UGI: UNGI_BPPB2 - Experimental evidence at protein level: Swiss-Prot protein existence level 1. This protein binds specifically and reversibly to the host uracil-DNA glycosylase, preventing removal of uracil residues from PBS2 DNA by the host uracil-excision repair system. From Bacillus phage PBS2 (Bacteriophage PBS2).
   2386..2610    +  polyA_signal   bGH poly(A) signal: bovine growth hormone polyadenylation signal
   2617..3127    +  promoter       hPGK promoter: human phosphoglycerate kinase 1 promoter
   3149..3748    +  CDS            PuroR (fragment): puromycin N-acetyltransferase; pac from Streptomyces; confers resistance to puromycin
   3791..3859    +  CDS            nef (fragment): NEF_HV1Z2 - Experimental evidence at protein level: Swiss-Prot protein existence level 1. Extracellular Nef protein targets CD4(+) T-lymphocytes for apoptosis by interacting with CXCR4 surface receptors. From Human immunodeficiency virus type 1 group M subtype D (isolate Z2/CDC-Z34) (HIV-1).
   3895..4016    -  polyA_signal   SV40 poly(A) signal: SV40 polyadenylation signal
   4039..4107    -  CDS            large T antigen (fragment): large T antigen from SV40 (simian virus 40)
   4123..4255    +  CDS            TcR (fragment): tetracycline efflux protein; tet; confers resistance to tetracycline
   4435..5023    -  rep_origin     ori: high-copy-number ColE1/pMB1/pBR322/pUC origin of replication
   5194..6054    -  CDS            AmpR: β-lactamase; bla; confers resistance to ampicillin, carbenicillin, and related antibiotics
   6055..6159    -  promoter       AmpR promoter: bla
>Addgene plasmid #173233 | pGL3-NLS-ccdb-DddA(G1333N)-UGI-Puro | addgene full sequence | sequence record 343234 | Addgene NGS Result
ACGCGTTGACATTGATTATTGACTAGTTATTAATAGTAATCAATTACGGGGTCATTAGTTCATAGCCCAT
ATATGGAGTTCCGCGTTACATAACTTACGGTAAATGGCCCGCCTGGCTGACCGCCCAACGACCCCCGCCC
ATTGACGTCAATAATGACGTATGTTCCCATAGTAACGCCAATAGGGACTTTCCATTGACGTCAATGGGTG
GAGTATTTACGGTAAACTGCCCACTTGGCAGTACATCAAGTGTATCATATGCCAAGTACGCCCCCTATTG
ACGTCAATGACGGTAAATGGCCCGCCTGGCATTATGCCCAGTACATGACCTTATGGGACTTTCCTACTTG
GCAGTACATCTACGTATTAGTCATCGCTATTACCATGGTGATGCGGTTTTGGCAGTACATCAATGGGCGT
GGATAGCGGTTTGACTCACGGGGATTTCCAAGTCTCCACCCCATTGACGTCAATGGGAGTTTGTTTTGGC
ACCAAAATCAACGGGACTTTCCAAAATGTCGTAACAACTCCGCCCCATTGACGCAAATGGGCGGTAGGCG
TGTACGGTGGGAGGTCTATATAAGCAGAGCTCTCTGGCTAACTAGAGAACCCACTGCTTACTGGCTTATC
GAAATTAATACGACTCACTATAGGGAGACAAGCTGGCTAGACCATGGCTCCAAAGAAGAAGCGTAAGGTA
GACTACAAAGACCATGACGGTGATTATAAAGATCATGACATCGATTACAAGGATGACGATGACAAGGGTA
CCGTGGATCTACGCACGCTCGGCTACAGCCAGCAGCAACAGGAGAAGATCAAACCGAAGGTTCGTTCGAC
AGTGGCGCAGCACCACGAGGCACTGGTCGGCCATGGGTTTACACACGCGCACATCGTTGCGCTCAGCCAA
CACCCGGCAGCGTTAGGGACCGTCGCTGTCAAGTATCAGGACATGATCGCAGCGTTGCCAGAGGCGACAC
ACGAAGCGATCGTTGGCGTCGGCAAACAGTGGTCCGGCGCACGCGCTCTGGAGGCCTTGCTCACGGTGGC
GGGAGAGTTGAGAGGTCCACCGTTACAGTTGGACACAGGCCAACTTCTCAAGATTGCAAAACGTGGCGGC
GTGACCGCAGTGGAGGCAGTGCATGCATGGCGCAATGCACTGACGGGTGCCCCCCTGAACCTGACCCCAG
AGACCGGCTTACTAAAAGCCAGATAACAGTATGCGTATTTGCGCGCTGATTTTTGCGGTATAAGAATATA
TACTGATATGTATACCCGAAGTATGTCAAAAAGAGGTATGCTATGAAGCAGCGTATTACAGTGACAGTTG
ACAGCGACAGCTATCAGTTGCTCAAGGCATATATGATGTCAATATCTCCGGTCTGGTAAGCACAACCATG
CAGAATGAAGCCCGTCGTCTGCGTGCCGAACGCTGGAAAGCGGAAAATCAGGAAGGGATGGCTGAGGTCG
CCCGGTTTATTGAAATGAACGGCTCTTTTGCTGACGAGAACAGGGGCTGGTGAAATGCAGTTTAAGGTTT
ACACCTATAAAAGAGAGAGCCGTTATCGTCTGTTTGTGGATGTACAGAGTGATATTATTGACACGCCCGG
GCGACGGATGGTGATCCCCCTGGCCAGTGCACGTCTGCTGTCAGATAAAGTCTCCCGTGAACTTTACCCG
GTGGTGCATATCGGGGATGAAAGCTGGCGCATGATGACCACCGATATGGCCAGTGTGCCGGTGTCCGTTA
TCGGGGAAGAAGTGGCTGATCTCAGCCACCGCGAAAATGACATCAAAAACGCCATTAACCTGATGTTCTG
GGGAATATAAATGTCAGGCTCCCTTATACACAGCCAGGGTCTCTCGCGTTGACCAACGACCACCTCGTCG
CCTTGGCCTGCCTCGGCGGACGTCCTGCGCTGGATGCAGTGAAAAAGGGATTGGGAGGCTCCGGCTCCTA
CGCCCTGGGCCCATATCAGATCTCTGCCCCACAGCTGCCAGCATACAACGGACAGACCGTGGGCACATTC
TACTATGTGAATGACGCCGGCGGCCTGGAGTCTAAGGTGTTTAGCTCCGGCGGCTCTGGAGGCAGCACCA
ACCTGTCTGACATCATCGAGAAGGAGACAGGCAAGCAGCTGGTCATCCAGGAGAGCATCCTGATGCTGCC
CGAAGAAGTCGAAGAAGTGATCGGAAACAAGCCTGAGAGCGATATCCTGGTCCATACCGCCTACGACGAG
AGTACCGACGAAAATGTGATGCTGCTGACATCCGACGCCCCAGAGTATAAGCCCTGGGCTCTGGTCATCC
AGGATTCCAACGGAGAGAACAAAATCAAAATGCTGTAATCTAGAGGGCCCGTTTAAACCCGCTGATCAGC
CTCGACTGTGCCTTCTAGTTGCCAGCCATCTGTTGTTTGCCCCTCCCCCGTGCCTTCCTTGACCCTGGAA
GGTGCCACTCCCACTGTCCTTTCCTAATAAAATGAGGAAATTGCATCGCATTGTCTGAGTAGGTGTCATT
CTATTCTGGGGGGTGGGGTGGGGCAGGACAGCAAGGGGGAGGATTGGGAAGACAATAGCAGGCATGCTGG
GGATGCGGTGGGCTCTATGGCTCGAGGGGGTTGGGGTTGCGCCTTTTCCAAGGCAGCCCTGGGTTTGCGC
AGGGACGCGGCTGCTCTGGGCGTGGTTCCGGGAAACGCAGCGGCGCCGACCCTGGGACTCGCACATTCTT
CACGTCCGTTCGCAGCGTCACCCGGATCTTCGCCGCTACCCTTGTGGGCCCCCCGGCGACGCTTCCTGCT
CCGCCCCTAAGTCGGGAAGGTTCCTTGCGGTTCGCGGCGTGCCGGACGTGACAAACGGAAGCCGCACGTC
TCACTAGTACCCTCGCAGACGGACAGCGCCAGGGAGCAATGGCAGCGCGCCGACCGCGATGGGCTGTGGC
CAATAGCGGCTGCTCAGCAGGGCGCGCCGAGAGCAGCGGCCGGGAAGGGGCGGTGCGGGAGGCGGGGTGT
GGGGCGGTAGTGTGGGCCCTGTTCCTGCCCGCGCGGTGTTCCGCATTCTGCAAGCCTCCGGAGCGCACGT
CGGCAGTCGGCTCCCTCGTTGACCGAATCACCGACCTCTCTCCCCAGGGGGATCCACCGGAGCTTACCAT
GACCGAGTACAAGCCCACGGTGCGCCTCGCCACCCGCGACGACGTCCCCAGGGCCGTACGCACCCTCGCC
GCCGCGTTCGCCGACTACCCCGCCACGCGCCACACCGTCGATCCGGACCGCCACATCGAGCGGGTCACCG
AGCTGCAAGAACTCTTCCTCACGCGCGTCGGGCTCGACATCGGCAAGGTGTGGGTCGCGGACGACGGCGC
CGCGGTGGCGGTCTGGACCACGCCGGAGAGCGTCGAAGCGGGGGCGGTGTTCGCCGAGATCGGCCCGCGC
ATGGCCGAGTTGAGCGGTTCCCGGCTGGCCGCGCAGCAACAGATGGAAGGCCTCCTGGCGCCGCACCGGC
CCAAGGAGCCCGCGTGGTTCCTGGCCACCGTCGGCGTCTCGCCCGACCACCAGGGCAAGGGTCTGGGCAG
CGCCGTCGTGCTCCCCGGAGTGGAGGCGGCCGAGCGCGCCGGGGTGCCCGCCTTCCTGGAAACCTCCGCG
CCCCGCAACCTCCCCTTCTACGAGCGGCTCGGCTTCACCGTCACCGCCGACGTCGAGGTGCCCGAAGGAC
CGCGCACCTGGTGCATGACCCGCAAGCCCGGTGCCTGACGCCCGCCCCACGACCCGCAGCGCCCGACCGA
AAGGAGCGCACGACCCCATGCATCGGTACCTTTAAGACCAATGACTTACAAGGCAGCTGTAGATCTTAGC
CACTTTCTAGAGTCGGGGCGGCCGGCCGCTTCGAGCAGACATGATAAGATACATTGATGAGTTTGGACAA
ACCACAACTAGAATGCAGTGAAAAAAATGCTTTATTTGTGAAATTTGTGATGCTATTGCTTTATTTGTAA
CCATTATAAGCTGCAATAAACAAGTTAACAACAACAATTGCATTCATTTTATGTTTCAGGTTCAGGGGGA
GGTGTGGGAGGTTTTTTAAAGCAAGTAAAACCTCTACAAATGTGGTAAAATCGATAAGGATCCGTCGACC
GATGCCCTTGAGAGCCTTCAACCCAGTCAGCTCCTTCCGGTGGGCGCGGGGCATGACTATCGTCGCCGCA
CTTATGACTGTCTTCTTTATCATGCAACTCGTAGGACAGGTGCCGGCAGCGCTCTTCCGCTTCCTCGCTC
ACTGACTCGCTGCGCTCGGTCGTTCGGCTGCGGCGAGCGGTATCAGCTCACTCAAAGGCGGTAATACGGT
TATCCACAGAATCAGGGGATAACGCAGGAAAGAACATGTGAGCAAAAGGCCAGCAAAAGGCCAGGAACCG
TAAAAAGGCCGCGTTGCTGGCGTTTTTCCATAGGCTCCGCCCCCCTGACGAGCATCACAAAAATCGACGC
TCAAGTCAGAGGTGGCGAAACCCGACAGGACTATAAAGATACCAGGCGTTTCCCCCTGGAAGCTCCCTCG
TGCGCTCTCCTGTTCCGACCCTGCCGCTTACCGGATACCTGTCCGCCTTTCTCCCTTCGGGAAGCGTGGC
GCTTTCTCATAGCTCACGCTGTAGGTATCTCAGTTCGGTGTAGGTCGTTCGCTCCAAGCTGGGCTGTGTG
CACGAACCCCCCGTTCAGCCCGACCGCTGCGCCTTATCCGGTAACTATCGTCTTGAGTCCAACCCGGTAA
GACACGACTTATCGCCACTGGCAGCAGCCACTGGTAACAGGATTAGCAGAGCGAGGTATGTAGGCGGTGC
TACAGAGTTCTTGAAGTGGTGGCCTAACTACGGCTACACTAGAAGAACAGTATTTGGTATCTGCGCTCTG
CTGAAGCCAGTTACCTTCGGAAAAAGAGTTGGTAGCTCTTGATCCGGCAAACAAACCACCGCTGGTAGCG
GTGGTTTTTTTGTTTGCAAGCAGCAGATTACGCGCAGAAAAAAAGGATCTCAAGAAGATCCTTTGATCTT
TTCTACGGGGTCTGACGCTCAGTGGAACGAAAACTCACGTTAAGGGATTTTGGTCATGAGATTATCAAAA
AGGATCTTCACCTAGATCCTTTTAAATTAAAAATGAAGTTTTAAATCAATCTAAAGTATATATGAGTAAA
CTTGGTCTGACAGTTACCAATGCTTAATCAGTGAGGCACCTATCTCAGCGATCTGTCTATTTCGTTCATC
CATAGTTGCCTGACTCCCCGTCGTGTAGATAACTACGATACGGGAGGGCTTACCATCTGGCCCCAGTGCT
GCAATGATACCGCGGGACCCACGCTCACCGGCTCCAGATTTATCAGCAATAAACCAGCCAGCCGGAAGGG
CCGAGCGCAGAAGTGGTCCTGCAACTTTATCCGCCTCCATCCAGTCTATTAATTGTTGCCGGGAAGCTAG
AGTAAGTAGTTCGCCAGTTAATAGTTTGCGCAACGTTGTTGCCATTGCTACAGGCATCGTGGTGTCACGC
TCGTCGTTTGGTATGGCTTCATTCAGCTCCGGTTCCCAACGATCAAGGCGAGTTACATGATCCCCCATGT
TGTGCAAAAAAGCGGTTAGCTCCTTCGGTCCTCCGATCGTTGTCAGAAGTAAGTTGGCCGCAGTGTTATC
ACTCATGGTTATGGCAGCACTGCATAATTCTCTTACTGTCATGCCATCCGTAAGATGCTTTTCTGTGACT
GGTGAGTACTCAACCAAGTCATTCTGAGAATAGTGTATGCGGCGACCGAGTTGCTCTTGCCCGGCGTCAA
TACGGGATAATACCGCGCCACATAGCAGAACTTTAAAAGTGCTCATCATTGGAAAACGTTCTTCGGGGCG
AAAACTCTCAAGGATCTTACCGCTGTTGAGATCCAGTTCGATGTAACCCACTCGTGCACCCAACTGATCT
TCAGCATCTTTTACTTTCACCAGCGTTTCTGGGTGAGCAAAAACAGGAAGGCAAAATGCCGCAAAAAAGG
GAATAAGGGCGACACGGAAATGTTGAATACTCATACTCTTCCTTTTTCAATATTATTGAAGCATTTATCA
GGGTTATTGTCTCATGAGCGGATACATATTTGAATGTATTTAGAAAAATAAACAAATAGGGGTTCCGCGC
ACATTTCCCCGAAAAGTGCCACCTG
